>Addgene plasmid #169939 | sgRNA.SFFV.RFP657 | addgene full sequence | sequence record 338364 | Addgene NGS Result
TGTAGTCTTATGCAATACTCTTGTAGTCTTGCAACATGGTAACGATGAGTTAGCAACATGCCTTACAAGG
AGAGAAAAAGCACCGTGCATGCCGATTGGTGGAAGTAAGGTGGTACGATCGTGCCTTATTAGGAAGGCAA
CAGACGGGTCTGACATGGATTGGACGAACCACTGAATTGCCGCATTGCAGAGATATTGTATTTAAGTGCC
TAGCTCGATACATAAACGGGTCTCTCTGGTTAGACCAGATCTGAGCCTGGGAGCTCTCTGGCTAACTAGG
GAACCCACTGCTTAAGCCTCAATAAAGCTTGCCTTGAGTGCTTCAAGTAGTGTGTGCCCGTCTGTTGTGT
GACTCTGGTAACTAGAGATCCCTCAGACCCTTTTAGTCAGTGTGGAAAATCTCTAGCAGTGGCGCCCGAA
CAGGGACTTGAAAGCGAAAGGGAAACCAGAGGAGCTCTCTCGACGCAGGACTCGGCTTGCTGAAGCGCGC
ACGGCAAGAGGCGAGGGGCGGCGACTGGTGAGTACGCCAAAAATTTTGACTAGCGGAGGCTAGAAGGAGA
GAGATGGGTGCGAGAGCGTCAGTATTAAGCGGGGGAGAATTAGATCGCGATGGGAAAAAATTCGGTTAAG
GCCAGGGGGAAAGAAAAAATATAAATTAAAACATATAGTATGGGCAAGCAGGGAGCTAGAACGATTCGCA
GTTAATCCTGGCCTGTTAGAAACATCAGAAGGCTGTAGACAAATACTGGGACAGCTACAACCATCCCTTC
AGACAGGATCAGAAGAACTTAGATCATTATATAATACAGTAGCAACCCTCTATTGTGTGCATCAAAGGAT
AGAGATAAAAGACACCAAGGAAGCTTTAGACAAGATAGAGGAAGAGCAAAACAAAAGTAAGACCACCGCA
CAGCAAGCGGCCGCTGATCTTCAGACCTGGAGGAGGAGATATGAGGGACAATTGGAGAAGTGAATTATAT
AAATATAAAGTAGTAAAAATTGAACCATTAGGAGTAGCACCCACCAAGGCAAAGAGAAGAGTGGTGCAGA
GAGAAAAAAGAGCAGTGGGAATAGGAGCTTTGTTCCTTGGGTTCTTGGGAGCAGCAGGAAGCACTATGGG
CGCAGCGTCAATGACGCTGACGGTACAGGCCAGACAATTATTGTCTGGTATAGTGCAGCAGCAGAACAAT
TTGCTGAGGGCTATTGAGGCGCAACAGCATCTGTTGCAACTCACAGTCTGGGGCATCAAGCAGCTCCAGG
CAAGAATCCTGGCTGTGGAAAGATACCTAAAGGATCAACAGCTCCTGGGGATTTGGGGTTGCTCTGGAAA
ACTCATTTGCACCACTGCTGTGCCTTGGAATGCTAGTTGGAGTAATAAATCTCTGGAACAGATTTGGAAT
CACACGACCTGGATGGAGTGGGACAGAGAAATTAACAATTACACAAGCTTAATACACTCCTTAATTGAAG
AATCGCAAAACCAGCAAGAAAAGAATGAACAAGAATTATTGGAATTAGATAAATGGGCAAGTTTGTGGAA
TTGGTTTAACATAACAAATTGGCTGTGGTATATAAAATTATTCATAATGATAGTAGGAGGCTTGGTAGGT
TTAAGAATAGTTTTTGCTGTACTTTCTATAGTGAATAGAGTTAGGCAGGGATATTCACCATTATCGTTTC
AGACCCACCTCCCAACCCCGAGGGGACCCAGAGAGGGCCTATTTCCCATGATTCCTTCATATTTGCATAT
ACGATACAAGGCTGTTAGAGAGATAATTAGAATTAATTTGACTGTAAACACAAAGATATTAGTACAAAAT
ACGTGACGTAGAAAGTAATAATTTCTTGGGTAGTTTGCAGTTTTAAAATTATGTTTTAAAATGGACTATC
ATATGCTTACCGTAACTTGAAAGTATTTCGATTTCTTGGCTTTATATATCTTGTGGAAAGGACGAAACAC
CGGAGACGTGACCGTCTCTGTTTTAGAGCTAGAAATAGCAAGTTAAAATAAGGCTAGTCCGTTATCAACT
TGAAAAAGTGGCACCGAGTCGGTGCTTTTTTGAATTCTAGATCTTGAGACAAATGGCAGTATTCATCCAC
AATTTTAAAAGAAAAGGGGGGATTGGGGGGTACAGTGCAGGGGAAAGAATAGTAGACATAATAGCAACAG
ACATACAAACTAAAGAATTACAAAAACAAATTACAAAAATTCAAAATTTTCGGGTTTATTACAGGGACAG
CAGAGATCCACTTTGGCGCCGGCTCGAGCTAGCTGCAGTAACGCCATTTTGCAAGGCATGGAAAAATACC
AAACCAAGAATAGAGAAGTTCAGATCAAGGGCGGGTACATGAAAATAGCTAACGTTGGGCCAAACAGGAT
ATCTGCGGTGAGCAGTTTCGGCCCCGGCCCGGGGCCAAGAACAGATGGTCACCGCAGTTTCGGCCCCGGC
CCGAGGCCAAGAACAGATGGTCCCCAGATATGGCCCAACCCTCAGCAGTTTCTTAAGACCCATCAGATGT
TTCCAGGCTCCCCCAAGGACCTGAAATGACCCTGCGCCTTATTTGAATTAACCAATCAGCCTGCTTCTCG
CTTCTGTTCGCGCGCTTCTGCTTCCCGAGCTCTATAAAAGAGCTCACAACCCCTCACTCGGCGCGCCAGT
CCTCCGACAGACTGAGTCGGCCGGTCGAATCAAGCTTATCGATACCGTCGACGGATCCATGAGCGAGCTG
ATCACCGAGAACATGCACATGAAGCTGTACATGGAGGGCACCGTGAACAACCACCACTTCAAGTGCACAT
CCGAGGGCGAAGGCAAGCCCTACGAGGGCACCCAGACCCAGAGAATCAAGGTGGTCGAGGGCGGCCCTCT
CCCCTTCGCCTTCGACATCCTGGCTACCAGCTTCATGTACGGCAGTCACACCTTCATCAACCACACCCAG
GGCATCCCCGACTTCTGGAAGCAGTCCTTCCCTGAGGGCTTCACATGGGAGAGAGTCACCACATACGAAG
ACGGGGGCGTGCTGACCGCTACCCAGGACACCAGCCTCCAGGACGGCTGCCTCATCTACAACGTCAAGAT
CAGAGGGGTGAACTTCCCATCCAACGGCCCTGTGATGCAGAAGAAAACACTCGGCTGGGAGGCCCACACC
GAGATGCTGTACCCCGCTGACGGCGGCCTGGAAGGCAGAACCGCGCTGGCCCTGAAGCTCGTGGGCGGGG
GCCACCTGATCTGCAACTTCAAGACCACATACAGATCCAAGAAACCCGCTAAGAACCTCAAGATGCCCGG
CGTCTACTATGTGGACTACAGACTGGAAAGAATCAAGGAGGCCGACAAAGAGACCTACGTCGAGCAGCAC
GAGGTGGCTGTGGCCAGATACTGCGACCTCCCTAGCAAACTGGGGCACAAGCTTAATTAAACGCGTTAAG
TCGACAATCAACCTCTGGATTACAAAATTTGTGAAAGATTGACTGGTATTCTTAACTATGTTGCTCCTTT
TACGCTATGTGGATACGCTGCTTTAATGCCTTTGTATCATGCTATTGCTTCCCGTATGGCTTTCATTTTC
TCCTCCTTGTATAAATCCTGGTTGCTGTCTCTTTATGAGGAGTTGTGGCCCGTTGTCAGGCAACGTGGCG
TGGTGTGCACTGTGTTTGCTGACGCAACCCCCACTGGTTGGGGCATTGCCACCACCTGTCAGCTCCTTTC
CGGGACTTTCGCTTTCCCCCTCCCTATTGCCACGGCGGAACTCATCGCCGCCTGCCTTGCCCGCTGCTGG
ACAGGGGCTCGGCTGTTGGGCACTGACAATTCCGTGGTGTTGTCGGGGAAATCATCGTCCTTTCCTTGGC
TGCTCGCCTGTGTTGCCACCTGGATTCTGCGCGGGACGTCCTTCTGCTACGTCCCTTCGGCCCTCAATCC
AGCGGACCTTCCTTCCCGCGGCCTGCTGCCGGCTCTGCGGCCTCTTCCGCGTCTTCGCCTTCGCCCTCAG
ACGAGTCGGATCTCCCTTTGGGCCGCCTCCCCGCGTCGACTTTAAGACCAATGACTTACAAGGCAGCTGT
AGATCTTAGCCACTTTTTAAAAGAAAAGGGGGGACTGGAAGGGCTAATTCACTCCCAACGAAGACAAGAT
CTGCTTTTTGCTTGTACTGGGTCTCTCTGGTTAGACCAGATCTGAGCCTGGGAGCTCTCTGGCTAACTAG
GGAACCCACTGCTTAAGCCTCAATAAAGCTTGCCTTGAGTGCTTCAAGTAGTGTGTGCCCGTCTGTTGTG
TGACTCTGGTAACTAGAGATCCCTCAGACCCTTTTAGTCAGTGTGGAAAATCTCTAGCAGTACGTATAGT
AGTTCATGTCATCTTATTATTCAGTATTTATAACTTGCAAAGAAATGAATATCAGAGAGTGAGAGGAACT
TGTTTATTGCAGCTTATAATGGTTACAAATAAAGCAATAGCATCACAAATTTCACAAATAAAGCATTTTT
TTCACTGCATTCTAGTTGTGGTTTGTCCAAACTCATCAATGTATCTTATCATGTCTGGCTCTAGCTATCC
CGCCCCTAACTCCGCCCATCCCGCCCCTAACTCCGCCCAGTTCCGCCCATTCTCCGCCCCATGGCTGACT
AATTTTTTTTATTTATGCAGAGGCCGAGGCCGCCTCGGCCTCTGAGCTATTCCAGAAGTAGTGAGGAGGC
TTTTTTGGAGGCCTAGGGACGTACCCAATTCGCCCTATAGTGAGTCGTATTACGCGCGCTCACTGGCCGT
CGTTTTACAACGTCGTGACTGGGAAAACCCTGGCGTTACCCAACTTAATCGCCTTGCAGCACATCCCCCT
TTCGCCAGCTGGCGTAATAGCGAAGAGGCCCGCACCGATCGCCCTTCCCAACAGTTGCGCAGCCTGAATG
GCGAATGGG
[124 nt withheld, positions 4910-5033]
C
[91 nt withheld, positions 5035-5125]
A
[49 nt withheld, positions 5127-5175]
CCTTTGACGTTGGAGTCCACGTTCTTT
[37 nt withheld, positions 5203-5239]
ACCCTATCTCGGTCTATTCTTTTGATTTATAAGGGATTTTGCCGATTTCGGCCTATTGGTTAAAAAATGA
GCTGATTTAACAAAAATTTAACGCGAATTTTAACAAAATATTAACGCTTACAATTTAGGTGGCACTTTTC
GGGGAAATGTGCGCGGAACCCCTATTTGTTTATTTTTCTAAATACATTCAAATATGTATCCGCTCATGAG
ACAATAACCCTGATAAATGCTTCAATAATATTGAAAAAGGAAGAGTATGAGTATTCAACATTTCCGTGTC
GCCCTTATTCCCTTTTTTGCGGCATTTTGCCTTCCTGTTTTTGCTCACCCAGAAACGCTGGTGAAAGTAA
AAGATGCTGAAGATCAGTTGGGTGCACGAGTGGGTTACATCGAACTGGATCTCAACAGCGGTAAGATCCT
TGAGAGTTTTCGCCCCGAAGAACGTTTTCCAATGATGAGCACTTTTAAAGTTCTGCTATGTGGCGCGGTA
TTATCCCGTATTGACGCCGGGCAAGAGCAACTCGGTCGCCGCATACACTATTCTCAGAATGACTTGGTTG
AGTACTCACCAGTCACAGAAAAGCATCTTACGGATGGCATGACAGTAAGAGAATTATGCAGTGCTGCCAT
AACCATGAGTGATAACACTGCGGCCAACTTACTTCTGACAACGATCGGAGGACCGAAGGAGCTAACCGCT
TTTTTGCACAACATGGGGGATCATGTAACTCGCCTTGATCGTTGGGAACCGGAGCTGAATGAAGCCATAC
CAAACGACGAGCGTGACACCACGATGCCTGTAGCAATGGCAACAACGTTGCGCAAACTATTAACTGGCGA
ACTACTTACTCTAGCTTCCCGGCAACAATTAATAGACTGGATGGAGGCGGATAAAGTTGCAGGACCACTT
CTGCGCTCGGCCCTTCCGGCTGGCTGGTTTATTGCTGATAAATCTGGAGCCGGTGAGCGTGGGTCTCGCG
GTATCATTGCAGCACTGGGGCCAGATGGTAAGCCCTCCCGTATCGTAGTTATCTACACGACGGGGAGTCA
GGCAACTATGGATGAACGAAATAGACAGATCGCTGAGATAGGTGCCTCACTGATTAAGCATTGGTAACTG
TCAGACCAAGTTTACTCATATATACTTTAGATTGATTTAAAACTTCATTTTTAATTTAAAAGGATCTAGG
TGAAGATCCTTTTTGATAATCTCATGACCAAAATCCCTTAACGTGAGTTTTCGTTCCACTGAGCGTCAGA
CCCCGTAGAAAAGATCAAAGGATCTTCTTGAGATCCTTTTTTTCTGCGCGTAATCTGCTGCTTGCAAACA
AAAAAACCACCGCTACCAGCGGTGGTTTGTTTGCCGGATCAAGAGCTACCAACTCTTTTTCCGAAGGTAA
CTGGCTTCAGCAGAGCGCAGATACCAAATACTGTTCTTCTAGTGTAGCCGTAGTTAGGCCACCACTTCAA
GAACTCTGTAGCACCGCCTACATACCTCGCTCTGCTAATCCTGTTACCAGTGGCTGCTGCCAGTGGCGAT
AAGTCGTGTCTTACCGGGTTGGACTCAAGACGATAGTTACCGGATAAGGCGCAGCGGTCGGGCTGAACGG
GGGGTTCGTGCACACAGCCCAGCTTGGAGCGAACGACCTACACCGAACTGAGATACCTACAGCGTGAGCT
ATGAGAAAGCGCCACGCTTCCCGAAGGGAGAAAGGCGGACAGGTATCCGGTAAGCGGCAGGGTCGGAACA
GGAGAGCGCACGAGGGAGCTTCCAGGGGGAAACGCCTGGTATCTTTATAGTCCTGTCGGGTTTCGCCACC
TCTGACTTGAGCGTCGATTTTTGTGATGCTCGTCAGGGGGGCGGAGCCTATGGAAAAACGCCAGCAACGC
GGCCTTTTTACGGTTCCTGGCCTTTTGCTGGCCTTTTGCTCACATGTTCTTTCCTGCGTTATCCCCTGAT
TCTGTGGATAACCGTATTACCGCCTTTGAGTGAGCTGATACCGCTCGCCGCAGCCGAACGACCGAGCGCA
GCGAGTCAGTGAGCGAGGAAGCGGAAGAGCGCCCAATACGCAAACCGCCTCTCCCCGCGCGTTGGCCGAT
TCATTAATGCAGCTGGCACGACAGGTTTCCCGACTGGAAAGCGGGCAGTGAGCGCAACGCAATTAATGTG
AGTTAGCTCACTCATTAGGCACCCCAGGCTTTACACTTTATGCTTCCGGCTCGTATGTTGTGTGGAATTG
TGAGCGGATAACAATTTCACACAGGAAACAGCTATGACCATGATTACGCCAAGCGCGCAATTAACCCTCA
CTAAAGGGAACAAAAGCTGGAGCTGCAAGCTTAA
Features (pLannotate 1.2.2; 28 found; start..end, strand, type, name):
      1..227     +  promoter       RSV promoter: Rous sarcoma virus enhancer/promoter
    228..408     +  LTR            5' LTR (truncated): truncated 5' long terminal repeat (LTR) from HIV-1
    455..580     +  misc_feature   HIV-1 Ψ: packaging signal of human immunodeficiency virus type 1
    564..927     +  CDS            HIV-1 gag (fragment): gag protein from human immunodeficiency virus 1; gag
   1073..1306    +  misc_feature   RRE: The Rev response element (RRE) of HIV-1 allows for Rev-dependent mRNA export from the nucleus to the cytoplasm.
   1683..1709    +  CDS            Rev (fragment): human immunodeficiency virus 1 (HIV-1) Rev protein; rev; enhances nuclear export of unspliced and incompletely spliced viral mRNAs
   1713..1953    +  promoter       U6 promoter: RNA polymerase III promoter for human U6 snRNA
   1980..2055    +  misc_RNA       gRNA scaffold: guide RNA scaffold for the Streptococcus pyogenes CRISPR/Cas9 system
   2103..2220    +  misc_feature   cPPT/CTS: central polypurine tract and central termination sequence of HIV-1
   2278..2679    +  promoter       SFFV promoter: spleen focus-forming virus long terminal repeat (LTR) promoter
   2689..2712    +  misc_feature   MCS (fragment): pBluescript multiple cloning site
   2719..3420    +  CDS            TagRFP657: far-red monomeric fluorescent protein with an emission peak at 657 nm (Morozova et al., 2010) derived from mKate
   3436..4024    +  misc_feature   WPRE: woodchuck hepatitis virus posttranscriptional regulatory element
   4075..4094    +  misc_feature   cPPT/CTS (fragment): central polypurine tract and central termination sequence of HIV-1
   4096..4329    +  LTR            3' LTR (ΔU3): self-inactivating 3' long terminal repeat (LTR) from HIV-1
   4407..4528    +  polyA_signal   SV40 poly(A) signal: SV40 polyadenylation signal
   4568..4703    +  rep_origin     SV40 ori: SV40 origin of replication
   4724..4742    -  promoter       T7 promoter: promoter for bacteriophage T7 RNA polymerase
   4750..4905    +  CDS            lacZα (fragment): LacZα fragment of β-galactosidase; lacZ fragment
   4910..5338    +  rep_origin     f1 ori (sequence partly withheld): f1 bacteriophage origin of replication; arrow indicates direction of (+) strand synthesis
   5391..5495    +  promoter       AmpR promoter: bla
   5496..6356    +  CDS            AmpR: β-lactamase; bla; confers resistance to ampicillin, carbenicillin, and related antibiotics
   6527..7115    +  rep_origin     ori: high-copy-number ColE1/pMB1/pBR322/pUC origin of replication
   7298..7390    +  CDS            lacI (fragment): lac repressor; lacI; The lac repressor binds to the lac operator to inhibit transcription in E. coli. This inhibition can be relieved by adding lactose or isopropyl-β-D-thiogalactopyranoside (IPTG).
   7403..7424    +  protein_bind   CAP binding site: CAP binding activates transcription in the presence of cAMP. E. coli catabolite activator protein
   7439..7469    +  promoter       lac promoter: promoter for the E. coli lac operon
   7477..7493    +  protein_bind   lac operator: The lac repressor binds to the lac operator to inhibit transcription in E. coli. This inhibition can be relieved by adding lactose or isopropyl-β-D-thiogalactopyranoside (IPTG). lac repressor encoded by lacI
   7538..7556    +  promoter       T3 promoter: promoter for bacteriophage T3 RNA polymerase
