[The description below was written by a language model from this plasmid's Addgene catalogue record and pLannotate feature annotations shown in this document.]
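Description:
sgRNA.SFFV.RFP657 is an empty third-generation lentiviral backbone of 7,583 nt for delivering a user-defined Streptococcus pyogenes CRISPR guide RNA together with a far-red fluorescent infection marker. The parental backbone is not stated in the record. In bacteria it is maintained through a high-copy ColE1/pUC-type origin and selected with ampicillin via the bla (AmpR) gene. Remnants of a cloning-vector backbone are also annotated (f1 ori, lacZα and lacI fragments, lac promoter/operator, T3 and T7 promoters), along with an SV40 origin and SV40 poly(A) signal downstream of the viral cassette.

The viral genome is transcribed from an RSV enhancer/promoter fused to a truncated HIV-1 5' LTR, which makes production of the genomic RNA Tat-independent, the defining trait of third-generation systems. It carries the Ψ packaging signal with a gag fragment, the RRE for Rev-dependent nuclear export, a cPPT/CTS element, and a ΔU3 self-inactivating 3' LTR that silences LTR promoter activity after integration. Two expression units sit between the LTRs. A human U6 RNA polymerase III promoter is followed by a short gap and then the S. pyogenes gRNA scaffold; this gap is presumably where the spacer sequence is inserted, although the cloning sites are not annotated. Downstream, the SFFV LTR promoter drives TagRFP657, a monomeric far-red protein derived from mKate, followed by WPRE to enhance transcript expression.

No Cas9 is encoded, so the nuclease must be supplied separately. The construct has no drug selection marker for mammalian cells, and transduced cells are identified or sorted by RFP657 fluorescence.
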