Addgene plasmid #169939: sgRNA.SFFV.RFP657
Purpose: (Empty Backbone) Expresses S. pyogenes CRISPR chimeric RNA element with customizable sgRNA from U6 promoter and RFP657 from SFFV promoter as the marker for infection. 3rd generation lentiviral backbone.
Depositing lab: Benjamin Ebert. Depositing organization: Dana-Farber Cancer Institute.
Backbone
  Vector backbone: Unknown
  Vector type: Lentiviral
Growth in bacteria
  Bacterial resistance: Ampicillin, 100 μg/mL
  Growth temperature: 37°C
  Growth strain: NEB Stable
  Copy number: High Copy
Gene/Insert
  Gene/Insert name: None
Terms and licenses: Academic/Nonprofit Terms; Industry Terms: Not Available to Industry
How to cite: sgRNA.SFFV.RFP657 was a gift from Benjamin Ebert (Addgene plasmid # 169939 ; http://n2t.net/addgene:169939 ; RRID:Addgene_169939)
